>Addgene plasmid #53742 | pGL3-PIM2mut3 | addgene partial sequence | sequence record 91907 | RVprimer3 5'-CTAGCAAAATAGGCTGTCCC-3'
TCGATAGGTACCGAGCTCCACTCACCAGGCAATGCTGCCTTTGACCAATGCACACCCGTGGCGTTGATGG
TAGGGGTTCCCCCTCCCTGGCTACCAGATATTTCCAGGGCCCTGGCCTCAGCTTTCCAGTGAAGGCCGCC
AGTCGCCTGGAGGACTCCGGTGAAGGAGTCCGACAAGCACCTTTCGAGACGGAGTCTTGGATAGCCACAA
GCGCGAATTCTTAGAAGCCCGGCCTGGCGCTATCTCTGTGCTAATATCCAGGCAGCGGCGGCAAACCAAC
TTCCCAGGAAAGGATACTGCGCAGTTATTTTTTAAGTGTAAATACACACACACACCGCCACCACTACCAA
CAACAACCCCGCGCAACAACCAAAACAAGCGCGGTGCTGCAAAGGGATTCCCTTGAAACGATGAGGGTGG
TATGCAAATAAGAACTGGCTCCGATTGGCTGTGGTACAGCAGGTGCTCGAGATCTGCGATCTGCATCTCA
ATTAGTCAGCAACCATAGTCCCGCCCCTAACTCCGCCCATCCCGCCCCTAACTCCGCCCAGTTCCGCCCA
TTCTCCGCCCCATCGCTGACTAATTTTTTTTATTTATGCA
