>Addgene plasmid #53742 | pGL3-PIM2mut3 | addgene partial sequence | sequence record 91940 | LucNRev 5'-CCTTATGCAGTTGCTCTCC-3'
GGTGGCTTTACCAACAGTACCGGAATGCCAAGCTTTTTGCAAAAGCCTAGGCCTCCAAAAAAGCCTCCTC
ACTACTTCTGGAATAGCTCAGAGGCCGAGGCGGCCTCGGCCTCTGCATAAATAAAAAAAATTAGTCAGCG
ATGGGGCGGAGAATGGGCGGAACTGGGCGGAGTTAGGGGCGGGATGGGCGGAGTTAGGGGCGGGACTATG
GTTGCTGACTAATTGAGATGCAGATCGCAGATCTCGAGCACCTGCTGTACCACAGCCAATCGGAGCCAGT
TCTTATTTGCATACCACCCTCATCGTTTCAAGGGAATCCCTTTGCAGCACCGCGCTTGTTTTGGTTGTTG
CGCGGGGTTGTTGTTGGTAGTGGTGGCGGTGTGTGTGTGTATTTACACTTAAAAAATAACTGCGCAGTAT
CCTTTCCTGGGAAGTTGGTTTGCCGCCGCTGCCTGGATATTAGCACAGAGATAGCGCCAGGCCGGGCTTC
TAAGAATTCGCGCTTGTGGCTATCCAAGACTCCGTCTCGAAAGGTGCTTGTCGGACTCCTTCACCGGAGT
CCTCCAGGCGACTGGCGGCCTTCACTGGAAAGCTGAGGCCAGGGCCCTGGAAATATCTGGTA
