[The description below was written by a language model from this plasmid's Addgene catalogue record.]
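Description:
pGL3-PIM2mut3 is a luciferase reporter plasmid built on the pGL3 backbone, a vector family in which a candidate regulatory sequence is placed upstream of a firefly luciferase coding region so that light output after transfection into cultured cells reflects the transcriptional activity of the cloned fragment. The plasmid is propagated in E. coli under ampicillin selection; the record lists its copy number as unknown and does not specify which pGL3 variant was used. No feature table is provided, so details such as the origin of replication, polyadenylation signals and cloning sites are not documented here.

The insert is a promoter region from the human PIM2 gene, which encodes a serine/threonine kinase. This version is a deletion mutant: relative to the corresponding wild-type pGL3-PIM2 reporter, a segment spanning positions 395 to 497 of the promoter fragment has been removed, eliminating two forkhead binding sites. The total length of the promoter fragment and its coordinates relative to the transcription start site are not stated.

The construct is intended to be compared with the wild-type reporter to test whether regulation of PIM2 transcription depends on these forkhead elements. The associated study concerns repression of PIM2 by the forkhead factor CHES1/FOXN3. A reporter lacking both sites therefore serves as a control for asking whether such factors act through direct recognition of these promoter sequences, with loss of responsiveness in the mutant pointing to the deleted region as the relevant cis-acting element.
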