Addgene plasmid #53742: pGL3-PIM2mut3
Purpose: promoter region of PIM2 lacking the 2 forkhead binding sites
Depositing lab: Gerardo Ferbeyre. Depositing organization: University of Montreal. Publication: CHES1/FOXN3 regulates cell proliferation by repressing PIM2 and protein biosynthesis. Huot G, Vernier M, Bourdeau V, Doucet L, Saint-Germain E, Gaumont-Leclerc MF, Moro A, Ferbeyre G. Mol Biol Cell. 2014 Mar;25(5):554-65. doi: 10.1091/mbc.E13-02-0110. Epub 2014 Jan 8. PubMed 24403608.
Backbone
  Vector backbone: pGL3
  Vector type: Luciferase ; reporter vector
Growth in bacteria
  Bacterial resistance: Ampicillin, 100 μg/mL
  Growth temperature: 37°C
  Growth strain: Top10
  Copy number: Unknown
Gene/Insert
  Gene/Insert name: PIM2
  Species: H. sapiens (human)
  Mutation: deletion of 2 forkhead binding sites (bp# 395-497) when compared to wild type pGL3-PIM2 (Addgene plasmid# 51848)
  Entrez Gene: PIM2
Terms and licenses: Academic/Nonprofit Terms; Industry Terms: Not Available to Industry
How to cite: pGL3-PIM2mut3 was a gift from Gerardo Ferbeyre (Addgene plasmid # 53742 ; http://n2t.net/addgene:53742 ; RRID:Addgene_53742)
